Addgene plasmid #138041: MYMH 53
Purpose: Encodes Ribosome Binding Site (RBS) variant using GFP as a reporter gene
Depositing lab: Meng How Tan. Depositing organization: Nanyang Technological University. Publication: An Expanded Synthetic Biology Toolkit for Gene Expression Control in Acetobacteraceae. Teh MY, Ooi KH, Danny Teo SX, Bin Mansoor ME, Shaun Lim WZ, Tan MH. ACS Synth Biol. 2019 Apr 19;8(4):708-723. doi: 10.1021/acssynbio.8b00168. Epub 2019 Mar 22. PubMed 30865830.
Backbone
  Vector backbone: pSEVA-331Bb
  Vector type: Bacterial Expression
Growth in bacteria
  Bacterial resistance: Chloramphenicol, 25 μg/mL
  Growth temperature: 37°C
  Growth strain: DH5alpha
  Copy number: High Copy
Gene/Insert
  Gene/Insert name: pSEVA-331Bb-9GT-GFP
  Species: Synthetic
  Mutation: AAA GAG GAT AAA
  Cloning method: Restriction Enzyme; 5′ cloning site Unknown (unknown if destroyed)
Terms and licenses: Academic/Nonprofit Terms; Industry Terms: Not Available to Industry
Depositor comments: Low expression
How to cite: MYMH 53 was a gift from Meng How Tan (Addgene plasmid # 138041 ; http://n2t.net/addgene:138041 ; RRID:Addgene_138041)
