[The description below was written by a language model from this plasmid's Addgene catalogue record and pLannotate feature annotations shown in this document.]
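Description:
MYMH 53 is a small (about 3.8 kb) broad-host-range bacterial expression plasmid built on the pSEVA-331Bb backbone, a BioBrick-compatible version of the SEVA modular vector format. It replicates through the pBBR1 oriV together with its cognate pBBR1 Rep protein, a system from Bordetella bronchiseptica that functions in many Gram-negative species. It also carries an incP oriT, so it can be mobilised by conjugation when transfer functions are supplied in trans. Selection is by chloramphenicol, conferred by the cat gene under its own promoter. Lambda t0 and rrnB T1 terminators insulate the backbone modules from the cargo region. The record lists the plasmid as high copy and maintained in an E. coli cloning strain.

The cargo, named pSEVA-331Bb-9GT-GFP, sits between a BioBrick prefix and suffix. It consists of an upstream regulatory region containing two annotated lac operator sites, a variant ribosome binding site, a fluorescent reporter coding sequence, and a double terminator (rrnB T1 followed by T7Te). The promoter itself is not annotated or named in the record, although the tandem lac operators suggest a lac-repressible design. The catalogue describes the reporter as GFP, whereas the automated annotation labels the open reading frame as hfriFP; this is probably a similarity-based call rather than a real difference, but the record does not resolve it.

The plasmid is one member of an RBS variant series from a synthetic biology toolkit for controlling gene expression in Acetobacteraceae. In that series, reporter fluorescence measures translation initiation strength. The depositor notes that this variant gives low expression, which makes it a weak-RBS option for tuning protein output.
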