Features (pLannotate 1.2.2; 14 found; start..end, strand, type, name):
      4..98      +  terminator     lambda t0 terminator: transcription terminator from phage lambda
    146..248     +  promoter       cat promoter: promoter of the E. coli cat gene encoding chloramphenicol acetyltransferase
    249..905     +  CDS            cat: CAT_ECOLX - Experimental evidence at protein level: Swiss-Prot protein existence level 1. This enzyme is an effector of chloramphenicol resistance in bacteria. From Escherichia coli. This protein is used as a marker in many commonly used cloning vectors, such as pACYC184.
   1057..1165    +  oriT           oriT: incP origin of transfer
   1176..1838    -  CDS            pBBR1 Rep: replication protein for the broad-host-range plasmid pBBR1 from Bordetella bronchiseptica
   1839..2610    -  rep_origin     pBBR1 oriV: replication origin of the broad-host-range plasmid pBBR1 from Bordetella bronchiseptica; requires the pBBR1 Rep protein for replication
   2725..2811    -  terminator     rrnB T1 terminator: Escherichia coli rrnB; transcription terminator T1 from the E. coli rrnB gene
   2850..2871    +  misc_feature   BioBrick prefix: BioBrick prefix for parts that do not start with "ATG"
   2874..2890    +  protein_bind   lac operator: The lac repressor binds to the lac operator to inhibit transcription in E. coli. This inhibition can be relieved by adding lactose or isopropyl-β-D-thiogalactopyranoside (IPTG). lac repressor encoded by lacI
   2897..2913    +  protein_bind   lac operator: The lac repressor binds to the lac operator to inhibit transcription in E. coli. This inhibition can be relieved by adding lactose or isopropyl-β-D-thiogalactopyranoside (IPTG). lac repressor encoded by lacI
   2953..3666    +  CDS            hfriFP: hfriFP is a fluorescent protein published in 2013, derived from Herbaspirillum frisingense.
   3689..3760    +  terminator     rrnB T1 terminator: transcription terminator T1 from the E. coli rrnB gene
   3776..3803    +  terminator     T7Te terminator: phage T7 early transcription terminator
   3810..3830    +  misc_feature   BioBrick suffix: universal suffix for all parts
>Addgene plasmid #138041 | MYMH 53 | addgene full sequence | sequence record 274866 | Addgene NGS Result
TTGGACTCCTGTTGATAGATCCAGTAATGACCTCAGAACTCCATCTGGATTTGTTCAGAACGCTCGGTTG
CCGCCGGGCGTTTTTTATTGGTGAGAATCCAGGGGTCCCCAATAATTACGATTTAAATTGGCGAAAATGA
GACGTTGATCGGCACGTAAGAGGTTCCAACTTTCACCATAATGAAATAAGATCACTACCGGGCGTATTTT
TTGAGTTATCGAGATTTTCAGGAGCTAAGGAAGCTAAAATGGAGAAAAAAATCACTGGATATACCACCGT
TGATATATCCCAATGGCATCGTAAAGAACATTTTGAGGCATTTCAGTCAGTTGCTCAATGTACCTATAAC
CAGACCGTTCAGCTGGATATTACGGCCTTTTTAAAGACCGTAAAGAAAAATAAGCACAAGTTTTATCCGG
CCTTTATTCACATTCTTGCCCGCCTGATGAATGCTCATCCGGAATTTCGTATGGCAATGAAAGACGGTGA
GCTGGTGATATGGGATAGTGTTCACCCTTGTTACACCGTTTTCCATGAGCAAACTGAAACGTTTTCATCG
CTCTGGAGTGAATACCACGACGATTTCCGGCAGTTTCTACACATATATTCGCAAGATGTGGCGTGTTACG
GTGAAAACCTGGCCTATTTCCCTAAAGGGTTTATTGAGAATATGTTTTTCGTCTCAGCCAATCCCTGGGT
GAGTTTCACCAGTTTTGATTTAAACGTGGCCAATATGGACAACTTCTTCGCCCCCGTTTTCACCATGGGC
AAATATTATACGCAAGGCGACAAGGTGCTGATGCCGCTGGCGATTCAGGTTCATCATGCCGTTTGTGATG
GCTTCCATGTCGGCAGAATGCTTAATGAATTACAACAGTACTGCGATGAGTGGCAGGGCGGGGCGTAATT
TGACTTTTGTCCTTTTCCGCTGCATAACCCTGCTTCGGGGTCATTATAGCGATTTTTTCGGTATATCCAT
CCTTTTTCGCACGATATACAGGATTTTGCCAAAGGGTTCGTGTAGACTTTCCTTGGTGTATCCAACGGCG
TCAGCCGGGCAGGATAGGTGAAGTAGGCCCACCCGCGAGCGGGTGTTCCTTCTTCACTGTCCCTTATTCG
CACCTGGCGGTGCTCAACGGGAATCCTGCTCTGCGAGGCTGGCCGTAGGCCGGCCCTACCGGCGCGGCAG
CGTTACCCGTGTCGGCGGCTCCAACGGCTCGCCATCGTCCAGAAAACACGGCTCATCGGGCATCGGCAGG
CGCTGCTGCCCGCGCCGTTCCCATTCCTCCGTTTCGGTCAAGGCTGGCAGGTCTGGTTCCATGCCCGGAA
TGCCGGGCTGGCTGGGCGGCTCCTCGCCGGGGCCGGTCGGTAGTTGCTGCTCGCCCGGATACAGGGTCGG
GATGCGGCGCAGGTCGCCATGCCCCAACAGCGATTCGTCCTGGTCGTCGTGATCAACCACCACGGCGGCA
CTGAACACCGACAGGCGCAACTGGTCGCGGGGCTGGCCCCACGCCACGCGGTCATTGACCACGTAGGCCG
ACACGGTGCCGGGGCCGTTGAGCTTCACGACGGAGATCCAGCGCTCGGCCACCAAGTCCTTGACTGCGTA
TTGGACCGTCCGCAAAGAACGTCCGATGAGCTTGGAAAGTGTCTTCTGGCTGACCACCACGGCGTTCTGG
TGGCCCATCTGCGCCACGAGGTGATGCAGCAGCATTGCCGCCGTGGGTTTCCTCGCAATAAGCCCGGCCC
ACGCCTCATGCGCTTTGCGTTCCGTTTGCACCCAGTGACCGGGCTTGTTCTTGGCTTGAATGCCGATTTC
TCTGGACTGCGTGGCCATGCTTATCTCCATGCGGTAGGGGTGCCGCACGGTTGCGGCACCATGCGCAATC
AGCTGCAACTTTTCGGCAGCGCGACAACAATTATGCGTTGCGTAAAAGTGGCAGTCAATTACAGATTTTC
TTTAACCTACGCAATGAGCTATTGCGGGGGGTGCCGCAATGAGCTGTTGCGTACCCCCCTTTTTTAAGTT
GTTGATTTTTAAGTCTTTCGCATTTCGCCCTATATCTAGTTCTTTGGTGCCCAAAGAAGGGCACCCCTGC
GGGGTTCCCCCACGCCTTCGGCGCGGCTCCCCCTCCGGCAAAAAGTGGCCCCTCCGGGGCTTGTTGATCG
ACTGCGCGGCCTTCGGCCTTGCCCAAGGTGGCGCTGCCCCCTTGGAACCCCCGCACTCGCCGCCGTGAGG
CTCGGGGGGCAGGCGGGCGGGCTTCGCCCTTCGACTGCCCCCACTCGCATAGGCTTGGGTCGTTCCAGGC
GCGTCAAGGCCAAGCCGCTGCGCGGTCGCTGCGCGAGCCTTGACCCGCCTTCCACTTGGTGTCCAACCGG
CAAGCGAAGCGCGCAGGCCGCAGGCCGGAGGCTTTTCCCCAGAGAAAATTAAAAAAATTGATGGGGCAAG
GCCGCAGGCCGCGCAGTTGGAGCCGGTGGGTATGTGGTCGAAGGCTGGGTAGCCGGTGGGCAATCCCTGT
GGTCAAGCTCGTGGGCAGGCGCAGCCTGTCCATCAGCTTGTCCAGCAGGGTTGTCCACGGGCCGAGCGAA
GCGAGCCAGCCGGTGGCCGCTCGCGGCCATCGTCCACATATCCACGGGCTGGCAAGGGAGCGCAGCGACC
GCGCAGGGCGAAGCCCGGAGAGCAAGCCCGTAGGGGGGGCGCGCCCAGCTGTCTAGGGCGGCGGATTTGT
CCTACTCAGGAGAGCGTTCACCGACAAACAACAGATAAAACGAAAGGCCCAGTCTTTCGACTGAGCCTTT
CGTTTTATTTGATGCCTTTAATTAAAGCGGATAACAATTTCACACAGGAGAATTCGCGGCCGCTTCTAGA
GAATTGTGAGCGGATAACAATTGACATTGTGAGCGGATAACAAGATACTGAGCACATACTAGAGAAAGAG
GATAAATACTAGATGCGTAAAGGAGAAGAACTTTTCACTGGAGTTGTCCCAATTCTTGTTGAATTAGATG
GTGATGTTAATGGGCACAAATTTTCTGTCAGTGGAGAGGGTGAAGGTGATGCAACATACGGAAAACTTAC
CCTTAAATTTATTTGCACTACTGGAAAACTACCTGTTCCATGGCCAACACTTGTCACTACTTTCGGTTAT
GGTGTTCAATGCTTTGCGAGATACCCAGATCATATGAAACAGCATGACTTTTTCAAGAGTGCCATGCCCG
AAGGTTATGTACAGGAAAGAACTATATTTTTCAAAGATGACGGGAACTACAAGACACGTGCTGAAGTCAA
GTTTGAAGGTGATACCCTTGTTAATAGAATCGAGTTAAAAGGTATTGATTTTAAAGAAGATGGAAACATT
CTTGGACACAAATTGGAATACAACTATAACTCACACAATGTATACATCATGGCAGACAAACAAAAGAATG
GAATCAAAGTTAACTTCAAAATTAGACACAACATTGAAGATGGAAGCGTTCAACTAGCAGACCATTATCA
ACAAAATACTCCAATTGGCGATGGCCCTGTCCTTTTACCAGACAACCATTACCTGTCCACACAATCTGCC
CTTTCGAAAGATCCCAACGAAAAGAGAGACCACATGGTCCTTCTTGAGTTTGTAACAGCTGCTGGGATTA
CACATGGCATGGATGAACTATACAAATAATAATACTAGAGCCAGGCATCAAATAAAACGAAAGGCTCAGT
CGAAAGACTGGGCCTTTCGTTTTATCTGTTGTTTGTCGGTGAACGCTCTCTACTAGAGTCACACTGGCTC
ACCTTCGGGTGGGCCTTTCTGCGTTTATATACTAGTAGCGGCCGCTGCAGC
